Addgene plasmid #158151: pRGEB33
Purpose: (Empty Backbone) Construction of inPTG-Cas9 plasmids expressing gRNA within an engineered intron for binary vector plant genome editing.
Depositing lab: Kabin Xie. Depositing organization: Huazhong Agricultural University. Publication: Engineering Introns to Express RNA Guides for Cas9- and Cpf1-Mediated Multiplex Genome Editing. Ding D, Chen K, Chen Y, Li H, Xie K. Mol Plant. 2018 Apr 2;11(4):542-552. doi: 10.1016/j.molp.2018.02.005. Epub 2018 Feb 17. PubMed 29462720.
Backbone
  Vector backbone: pRGEB32
  Vector type: Plant Expression, CRISPR
  Selectable markers: Hygromycin
Growth in bacteria
  Bacterial resistance: Kanamycin, 50 μg/mL
  Growth temperature: 37°C
  Growth strain: DH5alpha
  Copy number: High Copy
Gene/Insert
  Gene/Insert name: None
Resource information
  A portion of this plasmid was derived from a plasmid made by: Cas9 gene originates from plasmid pX330 created by Dr. Feng Zhang's Lab.
Terms and licenses: Academic/Nonprofit Terms; Industry Terms: Not Available to Industry
How to cite: pRGEB33 was a gift from Kabin Xie (Addgene plasmid # 158151 ; http://n2t.net/addgene:158151 ; RRID:Addgene_158151)
