[The description below was written by a language model from this plasmid's Addgene catalogue record and pLannotate feature annotations shown in this document.]
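Description:
pRGEB33 is an empty-backbone binary vector for Agrobacterium-mediated plant genome editing, derived from pRGEB32 and about 15 kb in size. It is designed for building "inPTG-Cas9" plasmids, in which guide RNAs are expressed from within an engineered intron instead of from a separate guide RNA transcription unit. In E. coli it is propagated through a high-copy ColE1/pUC-type origin with kanamycin selection (KanR, aphA-3). The pVS1 oriV, RepA and StaA functions provide replication and stable maintenance in Agrobacterium, and a pBR322 bom site is also present.

Nopaline-type left and right T-DNA border repeats delimit the region transferred into the plant genome. Next to the left border sits a hygromycin phosphotransferase cassette driven by the CaMV 35S promoter and ended by the CaMV poly(A) signal, which allows selection of transformed plant cells. The main expression unit uses the rice polyubiquitin (RUBQ2) promoter to drive Streptococcus pyogenes Cas9, whose coding sequence traces back to pX330. Cas9 carries a C-terminal nucleoplasmin nuclear localization signal and is followed by the NOS terminator. The Cas9 region is flanked by attB1 and attB2 sites, and the lac regulatory, lacZα and FLAG fragments appear to be cloning remnants.

The feature table does not annotate the engineered intron or the guide RNA cloning site, so their exact position is not recorded, although there is an unannotated stretch between attB1 and the start of Cas9. No insert is present as supplied. Users would add their own guide RNA array so that one Pol II transcript yields both Cas9 and the guides, enabling multiplex editing.
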