Features (pLannotate 1.2.2; 27 found; start..end, strand, type, name):
    201..225     +  misc_feature   LB T-DNA repeat: left border repeat from nopaline C58 T-DNA
    303..477     -  polyA_signal   CaMV poly(A) signal: cauliflower mosaic virus polyadenylation signal
    518..1543    -  CDS            HygR: hygromycin B phosphotransferase confers resistance to hygromycin
   1616..1961    -  promoter       CaMV 35S promoter: strong constitutive promoter from cauliflower mosaic virus
   1618..1664    -  promoter       minimal CaMV 35S promoter: minimal 35S promoter from cauliflower mosaic virus
   2051..2139    +  CDS            lacI (fragment): lac repressor; lacI; The lac repressor binds to the lac operator to inhibit transcription in E. coli. This inhibition can be relieved by adding lactose or isopropyl-β-D-thiogalactopyranoside (IPTG).
   2152..2173    +  protein_bind   CAP binding site: CAP binding activates transcription in the presence of cAMP. E. coli catabolite activator protein
   2188..2218    +  promoter       lac promoter: promoter for the E. coli lac operon
   2222..2244    +  protein_bind   lac operator (fragment): The lac repressor binds to the lac operator to inhibit transcription in E. coli. This inhibition can be relieved by adding lactose or isopropyl-β-D-thiogalactopyranoside (IPTG). lac repressor encoded by lacI
   2288..4017    +  promoter       Ubi promoter: RUBQ2; promoter for the rice (Oryza sativa) polyubiquitin gene RUBQ2
   4033..4057    +  protein_bind   attB1: mutant version of attB; recombination site for the Gateway® BP reaction BP Clonase™
   4219..5820    +  CDS            Cas9(N): N-terminal portion of Streptococcus pyogenes Cas9 (Zetsche et al., 2015)
   5821..8319    +  CDS            Cas9(C): C-terminal portion of Streptococcus pyogenes Cas9 (Zetsche et al., 2015)
   8320..8367    +  CDS            nucleoplasmin NLS: bipartite nuclear localization signal from nucleoplasmin
   8400..8424    -  protein_bind   attB2: mutant version of attB; recombination site for the Gateway® BP reaction BP Clonase™
   8434..8458    +  CDS            3xFLAG (fragment): three tandem FLAG® epitope tags, followed by an enterokinase cleavage site
   8480..8732    +  terminator     NOS terminator: nopaline synthase terminator and poly(A) signal
   8737..8894    +  CDS            lacZα (fragment): LacZα fragment of β-galactosidase; lacZ fragment
   8960..8984    +  misc_feature   RB T-DNA repeat: right border repeat from nopaline C58 T-DNA
   9324..9725    +  CDS            Y4CG_SINFN (fragment): Protein inferred from homology: Swiss-Prot protein existence level 3. From Sinorhizobium fredii (strain NBRC 101917 / NGR234).
  10285..10914   +  CDS            pVS1 StaA: stability protein from the Pseudomonas plasmid pVS1 (Heeb et al., 2000)
  11343..12416   +  CDS            pVS1 RepA: replication protein from the Pseudomonas plasmid pVS1 (Heeb et al., 2000)
  12482..12676   +  rep_origin     pVS1 oriV: origin of replication for the Pseudomonas plasmid pVS1 (Heeb et al., 2000)
  12879..12918   +  CDS            rop (fragment): Rop protein, which maintains plasmids at low copy number; rop
  13020..13160   +  misc_feature   bom: basis of mobility region from pBR322
  13346..13934   -  rep_origin     ori: high-copy-number ColE1/pMB1/pBR322/pUC origin of replication
  14021..14815   -  CDS            KanR: aminoglycoside phosphotransferase; aphA-3; confers resistance to kanamycin
>Addgene plasmid #158151 | pRGEB33 | addgene full sequence | sequence record 320624 | Addgene NGS Result
ACATGCTACCCTCCGCGAGATCATCCGTGTTTCAAACCCGGCAGCTTAGTTGCCGTTCTTCCGAATAGCA
TCGGTAACATGAGCAAAGTCTGCCGCCTTACAACGGCTCTCCCGCTGACGCCGTCCCGGACTGATGGGCT
GCCTGTATCGAGTGGTGATTTTGTGCCGAGCTGCCGGTCGGGGAGCTGTTGGCTGGCTGGTGGCAGGATA
TATTGTGGTGTAAACAAATTGACGCTTAGACAACTTAATAACACATTGCGGACGTTTTTAATGTACTGAA
TTAACGCCGAATTAATTCGGGGGATCTGGATTTTAGTACTGGATTTTGGTTTTAGGAATTAGAAATTTTA
TTGATAGAAGTATTTTACAAATACAAATACATACTAAGGGTTTCTTATATGCTCAACACATGAGCGAAAC
CCTATAGGAACCCTAATTCCCTTATCTGGGAACTACTCACACATTATTATGGAGAAACTCGAGCTTGTCG
ATCGACAGATCCCGGTCGGCATCTACTCTATTTCTTTGCCCTCGGACGAGTGCTGGGGCGTCGGTTTCCA
CTATCGGCGAGTACTTCTACACAGCCATCGGTCCAGACGGCCGCGCTTCTGCGGGCGATTTGTGTACGCC
CGACAGTCCCGGCTCCGGATCGGACGATTGCGTCGCATCGACCCTGCGCCCAAGCTGCATCATCGAAATT
GCCGTCAACCAAGCTCTGATAGAGTTGGTCAAGACCAATGCGGAGCATATACGCCCGGAGTCGTGGCGAT
CCTGCAAGCTCCGGATGCCTCCGCTCGAAGTAGCGCGTCTGCTGCTCCATACAAGCCAACCACGGCCTCC
AGAAGAAGATGTTGGCGACCTCGTATTGGGAATCCCCGAACATCGCCTCGCTCCAGTCAATGACCGCTGT
TATGCGGCCATTGTCCGTCAGGACATTGTTGGAGCCGAAATCCGCGTGCACGAGGTGCCGGACTTCGGGG
CAGTCCTCGGCCCAAAGCATCAGCTCATCGAGAGCCTGCGCGACGGACGCACTGACGGTGTCGTCCATCA
CAGTTTGCCAGTGATACACATGGGGATCAGCAATCGCGCATATGAAATCACGCCATGTAGTGTATTGACC
GATTCCTTGCGGTCCGAATGGGCCGAACCCGCTCGTCTGGCTAAGATCGGCCGCAGCGATCGCATCCATA
GCCTCCGCGACCGGTTGTAGAACAGCGGGCAGTTCGGTTTCAGGCAGGTCTTGCAACGTGACACCCTGTG
AACGGCGGGAGATGCAATAGGTCAGGCTCTCGCTAAACTCCCCAATGTCAAGCACTTCCGGAATCGGGAG
CGCGGCCGATGCAAAGTGCCGATAAACATAACGATCTTTGTAGAAACCATCGGCGCAGCTATTTACCCGC
AGGACATATCCACGCCCTCCTACATCGAAGCTGAAAGCACGAGATTCTTCGCCCTCCGAGAGCTGCATCA
GGTCGGAGACGCTGTCGAACTTTTCGATCAGAAACTTCTCGACAGACGTCGCGGTGAGTTCAGGCTTTTT
CATATCTCATTGCCCCCCGGATCTGCGAAAGCTCGAGAGAGATAGATTTGTAGAGAGAGACTGGTGATTT
CAGCGTGTCCTCTCCAAATGAAATGAACTTCCTTATATAGAGGAAGGGTCTTGCGAAGGATAGTGGGATT
GTGCGTCATCCCTTACGTCAGTGGAGATATCACATCAATCCACTTGCTTTGAAGACGTGGTTGGAACGTC
TTCTTTTTCCACGATGCTCCTCGTGGGTGGGGGTCCATCTTTGGGACCACTGTCGGCAGAGGCATCTTGA
ACGATAGCCTTTCCTTTATCGCAATGATGGCATTTGTAGGTGCCACCTTCCTTTTCTACTGTCCTTTTGA
TGAAGTGACAGATAGCTGGGCAATGGAATCCGAGGAGGTTTCCCGATATTACCCTTTGTTGAAAAGTCTC
AATAGCCCTTTGGTCTTCTGAGACTGTATCTTTGATATTCTTGGAGTAGACGAGAGTGTCGTGCTCCACC
ATGTTGGCAAGCTGCTCTAGCCAATACGCAAACCGCCTCTCCCCGCGCGTTGGCCGATTCATTAATGCAG
CTGGCACGACAGGTTTCCCGACTGGAAAGCGGGCAGTGAGCGCAACGCAATTAATGTGAGTTAGCTCACT
CATTAGGCACCCCAGGCTTTACACTTTATGCTTCCGGCTCGTATGTTGTGTGGAATTGTGAGCGGATAAC
AATTTCACACAGGAAACAGCTATGACATGATTACGCCAAGCTTACAAATTCGGGTCAAGGCGGAAGCCAG
CGCGCCACCCCACGTCAGCAAATACGGAGGCGCGGGGTTGACGGCGTCACCCGGTCCTAACGGCGACCAA
CAAACCAGCCAGAAGAAATTACAGTAAAAAAAAAGTAAATTGCACTTTGATCCACCTTTTATTACCTAAG
TCTCAATTTGGATCACCCTTAAACCTATCTTTTCAATTTGGGCCGGGTTGTGGTTTGGACTACCATGAAC
AACTTTTCGTCATGTCTAACTTCCCTTTCAGCAAACATATGAACCATATATAGAGGAGATCGGCCGTATA
CTAGAGCTGATGTGTTTAAGGTCGTTGATTGCACGAGAAAAAAAAATCCAAATCGCAACAATAGCAAATT
TATCTGGTTCAAAGTGAAAAGATATGTTTAAAGGTAGTCCAAAGTAAAACTTATAGATAATAAAATGTGG
TCCAAAGCGTAATTCACTCAAAAAAAATCAACGAGACGTGTACCAAACGGAGACAAACGGCATCTTCTCG
AAATTTCCCAACCGCTCGCTCGCCCGCCTCGTCTTCCCGGAAACCGCGGTGGTTTCAGCGTGGCGGATTC
TCCAAGCAGACGGAGACGTCACGGCACGGGACTCCTCCCACCACCCAACCGCCATAAATACCAGCCCCCT
CATCTCCTCTCCTCGCATCAGCTCCACCCCCGAAAAATTTCTCCCCAATCTCGCGAGGCTCTCGTCGTCG
AATCGAATCCTCTCGCGTCCTCAAGGTACGCTGCTTCTCCTCTCCTCGCTTCGTTTCGATTCGATTTCGG
ACGGGTGAGGTTGTTTTGTTGCTAGATCCGATTGGTGGTTAGGGTTGTCGATGTGATTATCGTGAGATGT
TTAGGGGTTGTAGATCTGATGGTTGTGATTTGGGCACGGTTGGTTCGATAGGTGGAATCGTGGTTAGGTT
TTGGGATTGGATGTTGGTTCTGATGATTGGGGGGAATTTTTACGGTTAGATGAATTGTTGGATGATTCGA
TTGGGGAAATCGGTGTAGATCTGTTGGGGAATTGTGGAACTAGTCATGCCTGAGTGATTGGTGCGATTTG
TAGCGTGTTCCATCTTGTAGGCCTTGTTGCGAGCATGTTCAGATCTACTGTTCCGCTCTTGATTGAGTTA
TTGGTGCCATGGGTTGGTGCAAACACAGGCTTTAATATGTTATATCTGTTTTGTGTTTGATGTAGATCTG
TAGGGTAGTTCTTCTTAGACATGGTTCAATTATGTAGCTTGTGCGTTTCGATTTGATTTCATATGTTCAC
AGATTAGATAATGATGAACTCTTTTAATTAATTGTCAATGGTAAATAGGAAGTCTTGTCGCTATATCTGT
CATAATGATCTCATGTTACTATCTGCCAGTAATTTATGCTAAGAACTATATTAGAATATCATGTTACAAT
CTGTAGTAATATCATGTTACAATCTGTAGTTCATCTATATAATCTATTGTGGTAATTTCTTTTTACTATC
TGTGTGAAGATTATTGCCACTAGTTCATTCTACTTATTTCTGAAGTTCAGGATACGTGTGCTGTTACTAC
CTATCTGAATACATGTGTGATGTGCCTGTTACTATCTTTTTGAATACATGTATGTTCTGTTGGAATATGG
CAGGAGACCGAGGTCTCGGTTTGCTGTTTGATCCGTTGTTGTGTCCTTAATCTTGTGCTAGTTCTTACCC
TATCTGTTTGGTGATTATTTCTTGCAGATTCTAGAGTTATCAACAAGTTTGTACAAAAAAGCAGGCTTCG
AAGGAGATAGAACCAATTCTCTAAGGAAATACTTAACCATGGACTATAAGGACCACGACGGAGACTACAA
GGATCATGATATTGATTACAAAGACGATGACGATAAGATGGCCCCAAAGAAGAAGCGGAAGGTCGGTATC
CACGGAGTCCCAGCAGCCGACAAGAAGTACAGCATCGGCCTGGACATCGGCACCAACTCTGTGGGCTGGG
CCGTGATCACCGACGAGTACAAGGTGCCCAGCAAGAAATTCAAGGTGCTGGGCAACACCGACCGGCACAG
CATCAAGAAGAACCTGATCGGAGCCCTGCTGTTCGACAGCGGCGAAACAGCCGAGGCCACCCGGCTGAAG
AGAACCGCCAGAAGAAGATACACCAGACGGAAGAACCGGATCTGCTATCTGCAAGAGATCTTCAGCAACG
AGATGGCCAAGGTGGACGACAGCTTCTTCCACAGACTGGAAGAGTCCTTCCTGGTGGAAGAGGATAAGAA
GCACGAGCGGCACCCCATCTTCGGCAACATCGTGGACGAGGTGGCCTACCACGAGAAGTACCCCACCATC
TACCACCTGAGAAAGAAACTGGTGGACAGCACCGACAAGGCCGACCTGCGGCTGATCTATCTGGCCCTGG
CCCACATGATCAAGTTCCGGGGCCACTTCCTGATCGAGGGCGACCTGAACCCCGACAACAGCGACGTGGA
CAAGCTGTTCATCCAGCTGGTGCAGACCTACAACCAGCTGTTCGAGGAAAACCCCATCAACGCCAGCGGC
GTGGACGCCAAGGCCATCCTGTCTGCCAGACTGAGCAAGAGCAGACGGCTGGAAAATCTGATCGCCCAGC
TGCCCGGCGAGAAGAAGAATGGCCTGTTCGGAAACCTGATTGCCCTGAGCCTGGGCCTGACCCCCAACTT
CAAGAGCAACTTCGACCTGGCCGAGGATGCCAAACTGCAGCTGAGCAAGGACACCTACGACGACGACCTG
GACAACCTGCTGGCCCAGATCGGCGACCAGTACGCCGACCTGTTTCTGGCCGCCAAGAACCTGTCCGACG
CCATCCTGCTGAGCGACATCCTGAGAGTGAACACCGAGATCACCAAGGCCCCCCTGAGCGCCTCTATGAT
CAAGAGATACGACGAGCACCACCAGGACCTGACCCTGCTGAAAGCTCTCGTGCGGCAGCAGCTGCCTGAG
AAGTACAAAGAGATTTTCTTCGACCAGAGCAAGAACGGCTACGCCGGCTACATTGACGGCGGAGCCAGCC
AGGAAGAGTTCTACAAGTTCATCAAGCCCATCCTGGAAAAGATGGACGGCACCGAGGAACTGCTCGTGAA
GCTGAACAGAGAGGACCTGCTGCGGAAGCAGCGGACCTTCGACAACGGCAGCATCCCCCACCAGATCCAC
CTGGGAGAGCTGCACGCCATTCTGCGGCGGCAGGAAGATTTTTACCCATTCCTGAAGGACAACCGGGAAA
AGATCGAGAAGATCCTGACCTTCCGCATCCCCTACTACGTGGGCCCTCTGGCCAGGGGAAACAGCAGATT
CGCCTGGATGACCAGAAAGAGCGAGGAAACCATCACCCCCTGGAACTTCGAGGAAGTGGTGGACAAGGGC
GCTTCCGCCCAGAGCTTCATCGAGCGGATGACCAACTTCGATAAGAACCTGCCCAACGAGAAGGTGCTGC
CCAAGCACAGCCTGCTGTACGAGTACTTCACCGTGTATAACGAGCTGACCAAAGTGAAATACGTGACCGA
GGGAATGAGAAAGCCCGCCTTCCTGAGCGGCGAGCAGAAAAAGGCCATCGTGGACCTGCTGTTCAAGACC
AACCGGAAAGTGACCGTGAAGCAGCTGAAAGAGGACTACTTCAAGAAAATCGAGTGCTTCGACTCCGTGG
AAATCTCCGGCGTGGAAGATCGGTTCAACGCCTCCCTGGGCACATACCACGATCTGCTGAAAATTATCAA
GGACAAGGACTTCCTGGACAATGAGGAAAACGAGGACATTCTGGAAGATATCGTGCTGACCCTGACACTG
TTTGAGGACAGAGAGATGATCGAGGAACGGCTGAAAACCTATGCCCACCTGTTCGACGACAAAGTGATGA
AGCAGCTGAAGCGGCGGAGATACACCGGCTGGGGCAGGCTGAGCCGGAAGCTGATCAACGGCATCCGGGA
CAAGCAGTCCGGCAAGACAATCCTGGATTTCCTGAAGTCCGACGGCTTCGCCAACAGAAACTTCATGCAG
CTGATCCACGACGACAGCCTGACCTTTAAAGAGGACATCCAGAAAGCCCAGGTGTCCGGCCAGGGCGATA
GCCTGCACGAGCACATTGCCAATCTGGCCGGCAGCCCCGCCATTAAGAAGGGCATCCTGCAGACAGTGAA
GGTGGTGGACGAGCTCGTGAAAGTGATGGGCCGGCACAAGCCCGAGAACATCGTGATCGAAATGGCCAGA
GAGAACCAGACCACCCAGAAGGGACAGAAGAACAGCCGCGAGAGAATGAAGCGGATCGAAGAGGGCATCA
AAGAGCTGGGCAGCCAGATCCTGAAAGAACACCCCGTGGAAAACACCCAGCTGCAGAACGAGAAGCTGTA
CCTGTACTACCTGCAGAATGGGCGGGATATGTACGTGGACCAGGAACTGGACATCAACCGGCTGTCCGAC
TACGATGTGGACCATATCGTGCCTCAGAGCTTTCTGAAGGACGACTCCATCGACAACAAGGTGCTGACCA
GAAGCGACAAGAACCGGGGCAAGAGCGACAACGTGCCCTCCGAAGAGGTCGTGAAGAAGATGAAGAACTA
CTGGCGGCAGCTGCTGAACGCCAAGCTGATTACCCAGAGAAAGTTCGACAATCTGACCAAGGCCGAGAGA
GGCGGCCTGAGCGAACTGGATAAGGCCGGCTTCATCAAGAGACAGCTGGTGGAAACCCGGCAGATCACAA
AGCACGTGGCACAGATCCTGGACTCCCGGATGAACACTAAGTACGACGAGAATGACAAGCTGATCCGGGA
AGTGAAAGTGATCACCCTGAAGTCCAAGCTGGTGTCCGATTTCCGGAAGGATTTCCAGTTTTACAAAGTG
CGCGAGATCAACAACTACCACCACGCCCACGACGCCTACCTGAACGCCGTCGTGGGAACCGCCCTGATCA
AAAAGTACCCTAAGCTGGAAAGCGAGTTCGTGTACGGCGACTACAAGGTGTACGACGTGCGGAAGATGAT
CGCCAAGAGCGAGCAGGAAATCGGCAAGGCTACCGCCAAGTACTTCTTCTACAGCAACATCATGAACTTT
TTCAAGACCGAGATTACCCTGGCCAACGGCGAGATCCGGAAGCGGCCTCTGATCGAGACAAACGGCGAAA
CCGGGGAGATCGTGTGGGATAAGGGCCGGGATTTTGCCACCGTGCGGAAAGTGCTGAGCATGCCCCAAGT
GAATATCGTGAAAAAGACCGAGGTGCAGACAGGCGGCTTCAGCAAAGAGTCTATCCTGCCCAAGAGGAAC
AGCGATAAGCTGATCGCCAGAAAGAAGGACTGGGACCCTAAGAAGTACGGCGGCTTCGACAGCCCCACCG
TGGCCTATTCTGTGCTGGTGGTGGCCAAAGTGGAAAAGGGCAAGTCCAAGAAACTGAAGAGTGTGAAAGA
GCTGCTGGGGATCACCATCATGGAAAGAAGCAGCTTCGAGAAGAATCCCATCGACTTTCTGGAAGCCAAG
GGCTACAAAGAAGTGAAAAAGGACCTGATCATCAAGCTGCCTAAGTACTCCCTGTTCGAGCTGGAAAACG
GCCGGAAGAGAATGCTGGCCTCTGCCGGCGAACTGCAGAAGGGAAACGAACTGGCCCTGCCCTCCAAATA
TGTGAACTTCCTGTACCTGGCCAGCCACTATGAGAAGCTGAAGGGCTCCCCCGAGGATAATGAGCAGAAA
CAGCTGTTTGTGGAACAGCACAAGCACTACCTGGACGAGATCATCGAGCAGATCAGCGAGTTCTCCAAGA
GAGTGATCCTGGCCGACGCTAATCTGGACAAAGTGCTGTCCGCCTACAACAAGCACCGGGATAAGCCCAT
CAGAGAGCAGGCCGAGAATATCATCCACCTGTTTACCCTGACCAATCTGGGAGCCCCTGCCGCCTTCAAG
TACTTTGACACCACCATCGACCGGAAGAGGTACACCAGCACCAAAGAGGTGCTGGACGCCACCCTGATCC
ACCAGAGCATCACCGGCCTGTACGAGACACGGATCGACCTGTCTCAGCTGGGAGGCGACAAAAGGCCGGC
GGCCACGAAAAAGGCCGGCCAGGCAAAAAAGAAAAAGTAAGAATTCGCGGCCGCACTCGAGATATCTAGA
CCCAGCTTTCTTGTACAAAGTGGTTGATAACAGCGACTACAAGGATGACGATGACAAGGCTTAGAGCTCG
AATTTCCCCGATCGTTCAAACATTTGGCAATAAAGTTTCTTAAGATTGAATCCTGTTGCCGGTCTTGCGA
TGATTATCATATAATTTCTGTTGAATTACGTTAAGCATGTAATAATTAACATGTAATGCATGACGTTATT
TATGAGATGGGTTTTTATGATTAGAGTCCCGCAATTATACATTTAATACGCGATAGAAAACAAAATATAG
CGCGCAAACTAGGATAAATTATCGCGCGCGGTGTCATCTATGTTACTAGATCGGGAATTCACTGGCCGTC
GTTTTACAACGTCGTGACTGGGAAAACCCTGGCGTTACCCAACTTAATCGCCTTGCAGCACATCCCCCTT
TCGCCAGCTGGCGTAATAGCGAAGAGGCCCGCACCGATCGCCCTTCCCAACAGTTGCGCAGCCTGAATGG
CGAATGCTAGAGCAGCTTGAGCTTGGATCAGATTGTCGTTTCCCGCCTTCAGTTTAAACTATCAGTGTTT
GACAGGATATATTGGCGGGTAAACCTAAGAGAAAAGAGCGTTTATTAGAATAATCGGATATTTAAAAGGG
CGTGAAAAGGTTTATCCGTTCGTCCATTTGTATGTGCATGCCAACCACAGGGTTCCCCTCGGGATCAAAG
TACTTTGATCCAACCCCTCCGCTGCTATAGTGCAGTCGGCTTCTGACGTTCAGTGCAGCCGTCTTCTGAA
AACGACATGTCGCACAAGTCCTAAGTTACGCGACAGGCTGCCGCCCTGCCCTTTTCCTGGCGTTTTCTTG
TCGCGTGTTTTAGTCGCATAAAGTAGAATACTTGCGACTAGAACCGGAGACATTACGCCATGAACAAGAG
CGCCGCCGCTGGCCTGCTGGGCTATGCCCGCGTCAGCACCGACGACCAGGACTTGACCAACCAACGGGCC
GAACTGCACGCGGCCGGCTGCACCAAGCTGTTTTCCGAGAAGATCACCGGCACCAGGCGCGACCGCCCGG
AGCTGGCCAGGATGCTTGACCACCTACGCCCTGGCGACGTTGTGACAGTGACCAGGCTAGACCGCCTGGC
CCGCAGCACCCGCGACCTACTGGACATTGCCGAGCGCATCCAGGAGGCCGGCGCGGGCCTGCGTAGCCTG
GCAGAGCCGTGGGCCGACACCACCACGCCGGCCGGCCGCATGGTGTTGACCGTGTTCGCCGGCATTGCCG
AGTTCGAGCGTTCCCTAATCATCGACCGCACCCGGAGCGGGCGCGAGGCCGCCAAGGCCCGAGGCGTGAA
GTTTGGCCCCCGCCCTACCCTCACCCCGGCACAGATCGCGCACGCCCGCGAGCTGATCGACCAGGAAGGC
CGCACCGTGAAAGAGGCGGCTGCACTGCTTGGCGTGCATCGCTCGACCCTGTACCGCGCACTTGAGCGCA
GCGAGGAAGTGACGCCCACCGAGGCCAGGCGGCGCGGTGCCTTCCGTGAGGACGCATTGACCGAGGCCGA
CGCCCTGGCGGCCGCCGAGAATGAACGCCAAGAGGAACAAGCATGAAACCGCACCAGGACGGCCAGGACG
AACCGTTTTTCATTACCGAAGAGATCGAGGCGGAGATGATCGCGGCCGGGTACGTGTTCGAGCCGCCCGC
GCACGTCTCAACCGTGCGGCTGCATGAAATCCTGGCCGGTTTGTCTGATGCCAAGCTGGCGGCCTGGCCG
GCCAGCTTGGCCGCTGAAGAAACCGAGCGCCGCCGTCTAAAAAGGTGATGTGTATTTGAGTAAAACAGCT
TGCGTCATGCGGTCGCTGCGTATATGATGCGATGAGTAAATAAACAAATACGCAAGGGGAACGCATGAAG
GTTATCGCTGTACTTAACCAGAAAGGCGGGTCAGGCAAGACGACCATCGCAACCCATCTAGCCCGCGCCC
TGCAACTCGCCGGGGCCGATGTTCTGTTAGTCGATTCCGATCCCCAGGGCAGTGCCCGCGATTGGGCGGC
CGTGCGGGAAGATCAACCGCTAACCGTTGTCGGCATCGACCGCCCGACGATTGACCGCGACGTGAAGGCC
ATCGGCCGGCGCGACTTCGTAGTGATCGACGGAGCGCCCCAGGCGGCGGACTTGGCTGTGTCCGCGATCA
AGGCAGCCGACTTCGTGCTGATTCCGGTGCAGCCAAGCCCTTACGACATATGGGCCACCGCCGACCTGGT
GGAGCTGGTTAAGCAGCGCATTGAGGTCACGGATGGAAGGCTACAAGCGGCCTTTGTCGTGTCGCGGGCG
ATCAAAGGCACGCGCATCGGCGGTGAGGTTGCCGAGGCGCTGGCCGGGTACGAGCTGCCCATTCTTGAGT
CCCGTATCACGCAGCGCGTGAGCTACCCAGGCACTGCCGCCGCCGGCACAACCGTTCTTGAATCAGAACC
CGAGGGCGACGCTGCCCGCGAGGTCCAGGCGCTGGCCGCTGAAATTAAATCAAAACTCATTTGAGTTAAT
GAGGTAAAGAGAAAATGAGCAAAAGCACAAACACGCTAAGTGCCGGCCGTCCGAGCGCACGCAGCAGCAA
GGCTGCAACGTTGGCCAGCCTGGCAGACACGCCAGCCATGAAGCGGGTCAACTTTCAGTTGCCGGCGGAG
GATCACACCAAGCTGAAGATGTACGCGGTACGCCAAGGCAAGACCATTACCGAGCTGCTATCTGAATACA
TCGCGCAGCTACCAGAGTAAATGAGCAAATGAATAAATGAGTAGATGAATTTTAGCGGCTAAAGGAGGCG
GCATGGAAAATCAAGAACAACCAGGCACCGACGCCGTGGAATGCCCCATGTGTTGAGGAACGGGCGGTTG
GCCAGGCGTAAGCGGCTGGGTTGCCTGCCGGCCCTGCAATGGCACTGGAACCCCCAAGCCCGAGGAATCG
GCGTGAGCGGTCGCAAACCATCCGGCCCGGTACAAATCGGCGCGGCGCTGGGTGATGACCTGGTGGAGAA
GTTGAAGGCCGCGCAGGCCGCCCAGCGGCAACGCATCGAGGCAGAAGCACGCCCCGGTGAATCGTGGCAA
GCGGCCGCTGATCGAATCCGCAAAGAATCCCGGCAACCGCCGGCAGCCGGTGCGCCGTCGATTAGGAAGC
CGCCCAAGGGCGACGAGCAACCAGATTTTTTCGTTCCGATGCTCTATGACGTGGGCACCCGCGATAGTCG
CAGCATCATGGACGTGGCCGTTTTCCGTCTGTCGAAGCGTGACCGACGAGCTGGCGAGGTGATCCGCTAC
GAGCTTCCAGACGGGCACGTAGAGGTTTCCGCAGGGCCGGCCGGCATGGCCAGTGTGTGGGATTACGACC
TGGTACTGATGGCGGTTTCCCATCTAACCGAATCCATGAACCGATACCGGGAAGGGAAGGGAGACAAGCC
CGGCCGCGTGTTCCGTCCACACGTTGCGGACGTACTCAAGTTCTGCCGGCGAGCCGATGGCGGAAAGCAG
AAAGACGACCTGGTAGAAACCTGCATTCGGTTAAACACCACGCACGTTGCCATGCAGCGTACGAAGAAGG
CCAAGAACGGCCGCCTGGTGACGGTATCCGAGGGTGAAGCCTTGATTAGCCGCTACAAGATCGTAAAGAG
CGAAACCGGGCGGCCGGAGTACATCGAGATCGAGCTAGCTGATTGGATGTACCGCGAGATCACAGAAGGC
AAGAACCCGGACGTGCTGACGGTTCACCCCGATTACTTTTTGATCGATCCCGGCATCGGCCGTTTTCTCT
ACCGCCTGGCACGCCGCGCCGCAGGCAAGGCAGAAGCCAGATGGTTGTTCAAGACGATCTACGAACGCAG
TGGCAGCGCCGGAGAGTTCAAGAAGTTCTGTTTCACCGTGCGCAAGCTGATCGGGTCAAATGACCTGCCG
GAGTACGATTTGAAGGAGGAGGCGGGGCAGGCTGGCCCGATCCTAGTCATGCGCTACCGCAACCTGATCG
AGGGCGAAGCATCCGCCGGTTCCTAATGTACGGAGCAGATGCTAGGGCAAATTGCCCTAGCAGGGGAAAA
AGGTCGAAAAGCACTCTTTCCTGTGAATAGCACGTACATTGGGAACCCAAAGCCGTACATTGGGAACCGG
AACCCGTACATTGGGAACCCAAAGCCGTACATTGGGAACCGGTCACACATGTAAGTGACTGATATAAAAG
AGAAAAAAGGCGATTTTTCCGCCTAAAACTCTTTAAAACTTATTAAAACTCTTAAAACCCGCCTGGCCTG
TGCATAACTGTCTGGCCAGCGCACAGCCGAAGAGCTGCAAAAAGCGCCTACCCTTCGGTCGCTGCGCTCC
CTACGCCCCGCCGCTTCGCGTCGGCCTATCGCGGCCGCTGGCCGCTCAAAAATGGCTGGCCTACGGCCAG
GCAATCTACCAGGGCGCGGACAAGCCGCGCCGTCGCCACTCGACCGCCGGCGCCCACATCAAGGCACCCT
GCCTCGCGCGTTTCGGTGATGACGGTGAAAACCTCTGACACATGCAGCTCCCGGAGACGGTCACAGCTTG
TCTGTAAGCGGATGCCGGGAGCAGACAAGCCCGTCAGGGCGCGTCAGCGGGTGTTGGCGGGTGTCGGGGC
GCAGCCATGACCCAGTCACGTAGCGATAGCGGAGTGTATACTGGCTTAACTATGCGGCATCAGAGCAGAT
TGTACTGAGAGTGCACCATATGCGGTGTGAAATACCGCACAGATGCGTAAGGAGAAAATACCGCATCAGG
CGCTCTTCCGCTTCCTCGCTCACTGACTCGCTGCGCTCGGTCGTTCGGCTGCGGCGAGCGGTATCAGCTC
ACTCAAAGGCGGTAATACGGTTATCCACAGAATCAGGGGATAACGCAGGAAAGAACATGTGAGCAAAAGG
CCAGCAAAAGGCCAGGAACCGTAAAAAGGCCGCGTTGCTGGCGTTTTTCCATAGGCTCCGCCCCCCTGAC
GAGCATCACAAAAATCGACGCTCAAGTCAGAGGTGGCGAAACCCGACAGGACTATAAAGATACCAGGCGT
TTCCCCCTGGAAGCTCCCTCGTGCGCTCTCCTGTTCCGACCCTGCCGCTTACCGGATACCTGTCCGCCTT
TCTCCCTTCGGGAAGCGTGGCGCTTTCTCATAGCTCACGCTGTAGGTATCTCAGTTCGGTGTAGGTCGTT
CGCTCCAAGCTGGGCTGTGTGCACGAACCCCCCGTTCAGCCCGACCGCTGCGCCTTATCCGGTAACTATC
GTCTTGAGTCCAACCCGGTAAGACACGACTTATCGCCACTGGCAGCAGCCACTGGTAACAGGATTAGCAG
AGCGAGGTATGTAGGCGGTGCTACAGAGTTCTTGAAGTGGTGGCCTAACTACGGCTACACTAGAAGGACA
GTATTTGGTATCTGCGCTCTGCTGAAGCCAGTTACCTTCGGAAAAAGAGTTGGTAGCTCTTGATCCGGCA
AACAAACCACCGCTGGTAGCGGTGGTTTTTTTGTTTGCAAGCAGCAGATTACGCGCAGAAAAAAAGGATC
TCAAGAAGATCCTTTGATCTTTTCTACGGGGTCTGACGCTCAGTGGAACGAAAACTCACGTTAAGGGATT
TTGGTCATGCATTCTAGGTACTAAAACAATTCATCCAGTAAAATATAATATTTTATTTTCTCCCAATCAG
GCTTGATCCCCAGTAAGTCAAAAAATAGCTCGACATACTGTTCTTCCCCGATATCCTCCCTGATCGACCG
GACGCAGAAGGCAATGTCATACCACTTGTCCGCCCTGCCGCTTCTCCCAAGATCAATAAAGCCACTTACT
TTGCCATCTTTCACAAAGATGTTGCTGTCTCCCAGGTCGCCGTGGGAAAAGACAAGTTCCTCTTCGGGCT
TTTCCGTCTTTAAAAAATCATACAGCTCGCGCGGATCTTTAAATGGAGTGTCTTCTTCCCAGTTTTCGCA
ATCCACATCGGCCAGATCGTTATTCAGTAAGTAATCCAATTCGGCTAAGCGGCTGTCTAAGCTATTCGTA
TAGGGACAATCCGATATGTCGATGGAGTGAAAGAGCCTGATGCACTCCGCATACAGCTCGATAATCTTTT
CAGGGCTTTGTTCATCTTCATACTCTTCCGAGCAAAGGACGCCATCGGCCTCACTCATGAGCAGATTGCT
CCAGCCATCATGCCGTTCAAAGTGCAGGACCTTTGGAACAGGCAGCTTTCCTTCCAGCCATAGCATCATG
TCCTTTTCCCGTTCCACATCATAGGTGGTCCCTTTATACCGGCTGTCCGTCATTTTTAAATATAGGTTTT
CATTTTCTCCCACCAGCTTATATACCTTAGCAGGAGACATTCCTTCCGTATCTTTTACGCAGCGGTATTT
TTCGATCAGTTTTTTCAATTCCGGTGATATTCTCATTTTAGCCATTTATTATTTCCTTCCTCTTTTCTAC
AGTATTTAAAGATACCCCAAGAAGCTAATTATAACAAGACGAACTCCAATTCACTGTTCCTTGCATTCTA
AAACCTTAAATACCAGAAAACAGCTTTTTCAAAGTTGTTTTCAAAGTTGGCGTATAACATAGTATCGACG
GAGCCGATTTTGAAACCGCGGTGATCACAGGCAGCAACGCTCTGTCATCGTTACAATCA
